Addgene plasmid #85184: pFLAG-CMV2-Hsp27-S82D
Purpose: Hsp27 expression plasmid
Depositing lab: Ugo Moens. Depositing organization: University of Tromso.
Backbone
  Vector backbone: pFLAG-CMV-2
  Vector type: Mammalian Expression
Growth in bacteria
  Bacterial resistance: Ampicillin, 100 μg/mL
  Growth temperature: 37°C
  Growth strain: DH5alpha
  Copy number: High Copy
Gene/Insert
  Gene/Insert name: Hsp27
  Species: H. sapiens (human)
  Mutation: S82D, phosphomimicking mutation
  Entrez Gene: HSPB1 (a.k.a. CMT2F, HEL-S-102, HMN2B, HMND3, HS.76067, HSP27, HSP28, Hsp25, SRP27)
  Promoter: CMV
  Tag / fusion protein: Flag (N terminal on backbone)
  Cloning method: Unknown
  Sequencing primers: 5′ CMV-F; 3′ hGH-pA-R
Terms and licenses: Academic/Nonprofit Terms; Industry Terms: Not Available to Industry
Depositor comments: The pFLAG-CMV2-Hsp27 wild-type plasmid was obtained from Dr. Park and is described by Park KJ, Gaynor RB, Kwak YT. J Biol Chem 2003; 278:35272-35278. PMID:12829720
How to cite: pFLAG-CMV2-Hsp27-S82D was a gift from Ugo Moens (Addgene plasmid # 85184 ; http://n2t.net/addgene:85184 ; RRID:Addgene_85184)
