[The description below was written by a language model from this plasmid's Addgene catalogue record and pLannotate feature annotations shown in this document.]
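Description:
pFLAG-CMV2-Hsp27-S82D is a mammalian expression plasmid built on the pFLAG-CMV-2 backbone that produces an N-terminally FLAG-tagged form of human Hsp27 (HSPB1) carrying a serine-to-aspartate substitution at residue 82. The small heat shock protein encoded by HSPB1 acts as a molecular chaperone and contributes to stress resistance and actin organization. The S82D change is recorded as a phosphomimicking mutation, so the acidic residue is meant to imitate constitutive phosphorylation at that site. According to the depositor's comments, the wild-type parent plasmid came from another laboratory, and this construct appears to be a point-mutant derivative of it, although the cloning method is listed as unknown.

In the 5,317-nt assembled sequence, the human cytomegalovirus immediate early enhancer and promoter drive the cassette. A short FLAG epitope coding segment (annotated as a partial match to 3xFLAG, consistent with a single backbone-encoded tag) follows, then a remnant of the multiple cloning site and the HSPB1 open reading frame. Transcripts are terminated by the human growth hormone polyadenylation signal. Downstream lies an SV40 enhancer/early promoter region; no mammalian selection marker is annotated, which suits transient expression. For propagation in E. coli the plasmid carries a high-copy ColE1/pUC-type origin and the β-lactamase gene for ampicillin selection. It also has an f1 origin for single-stranded DNA production, and vestigial lac elements (lacZα and lacI fragments, lac promoter/operator) and a T7 promoter. The stated purpose is simply Hsp27 expression. The FLAG tag allows detection or immunoprecipitation of the mutant protein, for example when comparing it with the wild type.
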