Features (pLannotate 1.2.2; 17 found; start..end, strand, type, name):
      4..158     -  CDS            lacZα (fragment): LacZα fragment of β-galactosidase; lacZ fragment
    318..697     +  enhancer       CMV enhancer: human cytomegalovirus immediate early enhancer
    699..898     +  promoter       CMV promoter: human cytomegalovirus (CMV) immediate early promoter
    934..954     +  CDS            3xFLAG (fragment): three tandem FLAG® epitope tags
   1001..1018    -  misc_feature   MCS (fragment): pUC18/19 multiple cloning site
   1022..1636    +  CDS            HSPB1 (sequence partly withheld): HSPB1_HUMAN - Also known as HSP27, HSP28. Experimental evidence at protein level: Swiss-Prot protein existence level 1. Small heat shock protein which functions as a molecular chaperone probably maintaining denatured proteins in a folding- competent state (PubMed:10383393, PubMed:20178975). Plays a role in stress resistance and actin organization (PubMed:19166925). Through its molecular chaperone activity may regulate numerous biological processes including the phosphorylation and the axonal transport of neurofilament proteins (PubMed:23728742). From Homo sapiens (Human).
   1658..2280    +  polyA_signal   hGH poly(A) signal: human growth hormone polyadenylation signal
   2309..2638    +  promoter       SV40 promoter: SV40 enhancer and early promoter
   2677..2695    -  promoter       T7 promoter: promoter for bacteriophage T7 RNA polymerase
   2733..2749    -  protein_bind   lac operator: The lac repressor binds to the lac operator to inhibit transcription in E. coli. This inhibition can be relieved by adding lactose or isopropyl-β-D-thiogalactopyranoside (IPTG). lac repressor encoded by lacI
   2757..2787    -  promoter       lac promoter: promoter for the E. coli lac operon
   2802..2823    -  protein_bind   CAP binding site: CAP binding activates transcription in the presence of cAMP. E. coli catabolite activator protein
   2836..2928    -  CDS            lacI (fragment): lac repressor; lacI; The lac repressor binds to the lac operator to inhibit transcription in E. coli. This inhibition can be relieved by adding lactose or isopropyl-β-D-thiogalactopyranoside (IPTG).
   3111..3699    -  rep_origin     ori: high-copy-number ColE1/pMB1/pBR322/pUC origin of replication
   3870..4730    -  CDS            AmpR: β-lactamase; bla; confers resistance to ampicillin, carbenicillin, and related antibiotics
   4731..4835    -  promoter       AmpR promoter: bla
   4862..5290    +  rep_origin     f1 ori (sequence partly withheld): f1 bacteriophage origin of replication; arrow indicates direction of (+) strand synthesis
>Addgene plasmid #85184 | pFLAG-CMV2-Hsp27-S82D | addgene full sequence | sequence record 167830 | Addgene Assembled Sequence
CCATTCGCCATTCAGGCTGCGCAACTGTTGGGAAGGGCGATCGGTGCGGGCCTCTTCGCTATTACGCCAG
CTGGCGAAAGGGGGATGTGCTGCAAGGCGATTAAGTTGGGTAACGCCAGGGTTTTCCCAGTCACGACGTT
GTAAAACGACGGCCAGTGCCAAGCTGATCTATACATTGAATCAATATTGGCAATTAGCCATATTAGTCAT
TGGTTATATAGCATAAATCAATATTGGCTATTGGCCATTGCATACGTTGTATCTATATCATAATATGTAC
ATTTATATTGGCTCATGTCCAATATGACCGCCATGTTGACATTGATTATTGACTAGTTATTAATAGTAAT
CAATTACGGGGTCATTAGTTCATAGCCCATATATGGAGTTCCGCGTTACATAACTTACGGTAAATGGCCC
GCCTGGCTGACCGCCCAACGACCCCCGCCCATTGACGTCAATAATGACGTATGTTCCCATAGTAACGCCA
ATAGGGACTTTCCATTGACGTCAATGGGTGGAGTATTTACGGTAAACTGCCCACTTGGCAGTACATCAAG
TGTATCATATGCCAAGTCCGCCCCCTATTGACGTCAATGACGGTAAATGGCCCGCCTGGCATTATGCCCA
GTACATGACCTTACGGGACTTTCCTACTTGGCAGTACATCTACGTATTAGTCATCGCTATTACCATGGTG
ATGCGGTTTTGGCAGTACACCAATGGGCGTGGATAGCGGTTTGACTCACGGGGATTTCCAAGTCTCCACC
CCATTGACGTCAATGGGAGTTTGTTTTGGCACCAAAATCAACGGGACTTTCCAAAATGTCGTAATAACCC
CGCCCCGTTGACGCAAATGGGCGGTAGGCGTGTACGGTGGGAGGTCTATATAAGCAGAGCTCGTTTAGTG
AACCGTCAGAATTGATCTACCATGGACTACAAAGACGATGACGACAAGCTTGCGGCCGCGAATTCATCGA
TAGATCTGATATCGGTACCAGTCGACTCTAGAGGATCCAGCATGACCGAGCGCCGCGTCCCCTTCTCGCT
CCTGCGGGGCCCCAGCTGGGACCCCTTCCGCGACTGGTACCCGCATAGCCGCCTCTTCGACCAGGCCTTC
GGGCTGCCCCGGCTGCCGGAGGAGTGGTCGCAGTGGTTAGGCGGCAGCAGCTGGCCAGGCTACGTGCGCC
CCCTGCCCCCCGCCGCCATCGAGAGCCCCGCAGTGGCCGCGCCCGCCTACAGCCGCGCGCTCAGCCGGCA
ACTCGATAGC
[264 nt withheld, positions 1271-1534]
CTAGCCACGCAGTCCAACGAGATCACCATCCCAGTCACCTTCGAGTCGCGGGCCCAGCTTGGGGGCCCAG
AAGCTGCAAAATCCGATGAGACTGCCGCCAAGTAAAGCCTTAGCCCGGATCCCGGGTGGCATCCCTGTGA
CCCCTCCCCAGTGCCTCTCCTGGCCCTGGAAGTTGCCACTCCAGTGCCCACCAGCCTTGTCCTAATAAAA
TTAAGTTGCATCATTTTGTCTGACTAGGTGTCCTTCTATAATATTATGGGGTGGAGGGGGGTGGTATGGA
GCAAGGGGCAAGTTGGGAAGACAACCTGTAGGGCCTGCGGGGTCTATTGGGAACCAAGCTGGAGTGCAGT
GGCACAATCTTGGCTCACTGCAATCTCCGCCTCCTGGGTTCAAGCGATTCTCCTGCCTCAGCCTCCCGAG
TTGTTGGGATTCCAGGCATGCATGACCAGGCTCAGCTAATTTTTGTTTTTTTGGTAGAGACGGGGTTTCA
CCATATTGGCCAGGCTGGTCTCCAACTCCTAATCTCAGGTGATCTACCCACCTTGGCCTCCCAAATTGCT
GGGATTACAGGCGTGAACCACTGCTCCCTTCCCTGTCCTTCTGATTTTAAAATAACTATACCAGCAGGAG
GACGTCCAGACACAGCATAGGCTACCTGGCCATGCCCAACCGGTGGGACATTTGAGTTGCTTGCTTGGCA
CTGTCCTCTCATGCGTTGGGTCCACTCAGTAGATGCCTGTTGAATTGGGTACGCGGCCAGCTTGGCTGTG
GAATGTGTGTCAGTTAGGGTGTGGAAAGTCCCCAGGCTCCCCAGCAGGCAGAAGTATGCAAAGCATGCAT
CTCAATTAGTCAGCAACCAGGTGTGGAAAGTCCCCAGGCTCCCCAGCAGGCAGAAGTATGCAAAGCATGC
ATCTCAATTAGTCAGCAACCATAGTCCCGCCCCTAACTCCGCCCATCCCGCCCCTAACTCCGCCCAGTTC
CGCCCATTCTCCGCCCCATGGCTGACTAATTTTTTTTATTTATGCAGAGGCCGAGGCCGCCTCGGCCTCT
GAGCTATTCCAGAAGTAGTGAGGAGGCTTTTTTGGAGGCCTAGGCTTTTGCAAAAAGCTCCTCGAGGAAC
TGAAAAACCAGAAAGTTAATTCCCTATAGTGAGTCGTATTAAATTCGTAATCATGTCATAGCTGTTTCCT
GTGTGAAATTGTTATCCGCTCACAATTCCACACAACATACGAGCCGGAAGCATAAAGTGTAAAGCCTGGG
GTGCCTAATGAGTGAGCTAACTCACATTAATTGCGTTGCGCTCACTGCCCGCTTTCCAGTCGGGAAACCT
GTCGTGCCAGCTGCATTAATGAATCGGCCAACGCGCGGGGAGAGGCGGTTTGCGTATTGGGCGCTCTTCC
GCTTCCTCGCTCACTGACTCGCTGCGCTCGGTCGTTCGGCTGCGGCGAGCGGTATCAGCTCACTCAAAGG
CGGTAATACGGTTATCCACAGAATCAGGGGATAACGCAGGAAAGAACATGTGAGCAAAAGGCCAGCAAAA
GGCCAGGAACCGTAAAAAGGCCGCGTTGCTGGCGTTTTTCCATAGGCTCCGCCCCCCTGACGAGCATCAC
AAAAATCGACGCTCAAGTCAGAGGTGGCGAAACCCGACAGGACTATAAAGATACCAGGCGTTTCCCCCTG
GAAGCTCCCTCGTGCGCTCTCCTGTTCCGACCCTGCCGCTTACCGGATACCTGTCCGCCTTTCTCCCTTC
GGGAAGCGTGGCGCTTTCTCATAGCTCACGCTGTAGGTATCTCAGTTCGGTGTAGGTCGTTCGCTCCAAG
CTGGGCTGTGTGCACGAACCCCCCGTTCAGCCCGACCGCTGCGCCTTATCCGGTAACTATCGTCTTGAGT
CCAACCCGGTAAGACACGACTTATCGCCACTGGCAGCAGCCACTGGTAACAGGATTAGCAGAGCGAGGTA
TGTAGGCGGTGCTACAGAGTTCTTGAAGTGGTGGCCTAACTACGGCTACACTAGAAGAACAGTATTTGGT
ATCTGCGCTCTGCTGAAGCCAGTTACCTTCGGAAAAAGAGTTGGTAGCTCTTGATCCGGCAAACAAACCA
CCGCTGGTAGCGGTGGTTTTTTTGTTTGCAAGCAGCAGATTACGCGCAGAAAAAAAGGATCTCAAGAAGA
TCCTTTGATCTTTTCTACGGGGTCTGACGCTCAGTGGAACGAAAACTCACGTTAAGGGATTTTGGTCATG
AGATTATCAAAAAGGATCTTCACCTAGATCCTTTTAAATTAAAAATGAAGTTTTAAATCAATCTAAAGTA
TATATGAGTAAACTTGGTCTGACAGTTACCAATGCTTAATCAGTGAGGCACCTATCTCAGCGATCTGTCT
ATTTCGTTCATCCATAGTTGCCTGACTCCCCGTCGTGTAGATAACTACGATACGGGAGGGCTTACCATCT
GGCCCCAGTGCTGCAATGATACCGCGAGACCCACGCTCACCGGCTCCAGATTTATCAGCAATAAACCAGC
CAGCCGGAAGGGCCGAGCGCAGAAGTGGTCCTGCAACTTTATCCGCCTCCATCCAGTCTATTAATTGTTG
CCGGGAAGCTAGAGTAAGTAGTTCGCCAGTTAATAGTTTGCGCAACGTTGTTGCCATTGCTACAGGCATC
GTGGTGTCACGCTCGTCGTTTGGTATGGCTTCATTCAGCTCCGGTTCCCAACGATCAAGGCGAGTTACAT
GATCCCCCATGTTGTGCAAAAAAGCGGTTAGCTCCTTCGGTCCTCCGATCGTTGTCAGAAGTAAGTTGGC
CGCAGTGTTATCACTCATGGTTATGGCAGCACTGCATAATTCTCTTACTGTCATGCCATCCGTAAGATGC
TTTTCTGTGACTGGTGAGTACTCAACCAAGTCATTCTGAGAATAGTGTATGCGGCGACCGAGTTGCTCTT
GCCCGGCGTCAATACGGGATAATACCGCGCCACATAGCAGAACTTTAAAAGTGCTCATCATTGGAAAACG
TTCTTCGGGGCGAAAACTCTCAAGGATCTTACCGCTGTTGAGATCCAGTTCGATGTAACCCACTCGTGCA
CCCAACTGATCTTCAGCATCTTTTACTTTCACCAGCGTTTCTGGGTGAGCAAAAACAGGAAGGCAAAATG
CCGCAAAAAAGGGAATAAGGGCGACACGGAAATGTTGAATACTCATACTCTTCCTTTTTCAATATTATTG
AAGCATTTATCAGGGTTATTGTCTCATGAGCGGATACATATTTGAATGTATTTAGAAAAATAAACAAATA
GGGGTTCCGCGCACATTTCCCCGAAAAGTGCCACCTG
[124 nt withheld, positions 4862-4985]
C
[91 nt withheld, positions 4987-5077]
A
[49 nt withheld, positions 5079-5127]
CCTTTGACGTTGGAGTCCACGTTCTTT
[37 nt withheld, positions 5155-5191]
ACCCTATCTCGGTCTATTCTTTTGATTTATAAGGGATTTTGCCGATTTCGGCCTATTGGTTAAAAAATGA
GCTGATTTAACAAAAATTTAACGCGAATTTTAACAAAATATTAACGCTTACAATTT
