>Addgene plasmid #85184 | pFLAG-CMV2-Hsp27-S82D | addgene partial sequence | sequence record 167826 | CMV-F 5'-CGCAAATGGGCGGTAGGCGTG-3'
TAAGCAGAGCTCGTTTAGTGAACCGTCAGAATTGATCTACCATGGACTACAAAGACGATGACGACAAGCT
TGCGGCCGCGAATTCATCGATAGATCTGATATCGGTACCAGTCGACTCTAGAGGATCCAGCATGACCGAG
CGCCGCGTCCCCTTCTCGCTCCTGCGGGGCCCCAGCTGGGACCCCTTCCGCGACTGGTACCCGCATAGCC
GCCTCTTCGACCAGGCCTTCGGGCTGCCCCGGCTGCCGGAGGAGTGGTCGCAGTGGTTAGGCGGCAGCAG
CTGGCCAGGCTACGTGCGCCCCCTGCCCCCCGCCGCCATCGAGAGCCCCGCAGTGGCCGCGCCCGCCTAC
AGCCGCGCGCTCAGCCGGCAACTCGATAGC
[264 nt withheld, positions 381-644]
CTAGCCACGCAGTCCAACGAGATCACCATCCCAGTCACCTTCGAGTCGCGGGCCCAGCTTGGGGGCCCAG
AAGCTGCAAAATCCGATGAGACTGCCGCCAAGTAAAGCCTTAGCCCGGATCCCGGGTGGCATCCCTGTGA
CCCCTCCCCAGTGCCTCTCCTGGCCCTGGAAGTTGCCACTCCAGTGCCCACCAGCCTTGTCCTAATAAAA
TTAAGTTGCATCATTTTGTCTGACTAGGTGTCCTTCTATAATATTATGGGGTGGA
