>Addgene plasmid #85184 | pFLAG-CMV2-Hsp27-S82D | addgene partial sequence | sequence record 167828 | hGH-PA-R 5'-CCAGCTTGGTTCCCAATAGA-3'
TGTCTTCCCAACTTGCCCCTTGCTCCATACCACCCCCCTCCACCCCATAATATTATAGAAGGACACCTAG
TCAGACAAAATGATGCAACTTAATTTTATTAGGACAAGGCTGGTGGGCACTGGAGTGGCAACTTCCAGGG
CCAGGAGAGGCACTGGGGAGGGGTCACAGGGATGCCACCCGGGATCCGGGCTAAGGCTTTACTTGGCGGC
AGTCTCATCGGATTTTGCAGCTTCTGGGCCCCCAAGCTGGGCCCGCGACTCGAAGGTGACTGGGATGGTG
ATCTCGTTGGACTGCGTGGCTAG
[264 nt withheld, positions 304-567]
GCTATCGAGTTGCCGGCTGAGCGCGCGGCTGTAGGCGGGCGCGGCCACTGCGGGGCTCTCGATGGCGGCG
GGGGGCAGGGGGCGCACGTAGCCTGGCCAGCTGCTGCCGCCTAACCACTGCGACCACTCCTCCGGCAGCC
GGGGCAGCCCGAAGGCCTGGTCGAAGAGGCGGCTATGCGGGTACCAGTCGCGGAAGGGGTCCCAGCTGGG
GCCCCGCAGGAGCGAGAAGGGGACGCGGCGCTCGGTCATGCTGGATCCTCTAGAGTCGACTGGTACCGAT
ATCAGATCTATCGATGAATTCGCGGCCGCAAGCTTGTCGTCATCGTCTTTGTAGTCCATGGTAGATCAAT
TCTGACGGTTCACTAAACGAGCTCTGCTTATATAGACCTCCCACCGTACACGCCTACCGCCCATTTGCGT
CAACGGGGCGGGGTTATTACGACATTTTGGAAAGTCCCGTTGATTTTGGTGCCAAAA
